Addgene plasmid #199115: NeuA.pJL1
Purpose: In vitro expression of N-acylneuraminate cytodiylyltransfease (NeuA), which conjugates sialic acid and CTP to make activated sugar donor, CMP-sialic acid (see CSTI.PJL1 and PdST6.PJL1)
Depositing lab: Michael Jewett. Depositing organization: Northwestern University. Publication: GlycoCAP: A Cell-Free, Bacterial Glycosylation Platform for Building Clickable Azido-Sialoglycoproteins. Thames AH, Moons SJ, Wong DA, Boltje TJ, Bochner BS, Jewett MC. ACS Synth Biol. 2023 Apr 11. doi: 10.1021/acssynbio.3c00017. PubMed 37040463.
Backbone
  Vector backbone: pJL1
  Backbone size w/o insert (bp): 1763
  Total vector size (bp): 3050
  Vector type: Bacterial Expression
Growth in bacteria
  Bacterial resistance: Kanamycin, 50 μg/mL
  Growth temperature: 37°C
  Growth strain: DH5alpha
  Copy number: High Copy
Gene/Insert
  Gene/Insert name: N-acylneuraminate cytodiylyltransfease (NeuA) (alt name: CMP-sialic acid synthase)
  Species: Escherichia coli
  Insert size (bp): 1287
  Promoter: T7
  Tag / fusion protein: Strep-tag (C terminal on insert)
  Cloning method: Restriction Enzyme; 5′ cloning site NdeI (not destroyed); 3′ cloning site SalI (not destroyed)
  Sequencing primers: 5′ TAATACGACTCACTATAGGG; 3′ TAGTTATTGCTCAGCGGTGG
Terms and licenses: Academic/Nonprofit Terms; Industry Terms: Not Available to Industry
How to cite: NeuA.pJL1 was a gift from Michael Jewett (Addgene plasmid # 199115 ; http://n2t.net/addgene:199115 ; RRID:Addgene_199115)
