[The description below was written by a language model from this plasmid's Addgene catalogue record and pLannotate feature annotations shown in this document.]
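Description:
NeuA.pJL1 is a compact (about 3 kb) bacterial expression plasmid built on the pJL1 backbone, a minimal vector designed mainly as a template for cell-free (in vitro) protein synthesis. It is propagated in E. coli from a high-copy ColE1/pUC-type origin and selected with kanamycin through an aph(3')-Ia resistance gene. Beyond these two maintenance elements, the plasmid carries little more than a single T7-driven expression cassette.

That cassette consists of a T7 promoter, the efficient ribosome binding site from phage T7 gene 10, the Escherichia coli neuA open reading frame, and a T7 terminator. The gene was inserted between NdeI and SalI sites, both of which remain intact. neuA encodes N-acylneuraminate cytidylyltransferase, also known as CMP-sialic acid synthase, and is fused at its C terminus to a Strep-tag II for detection or purification on Strep-Tactin resin. The automated annotation also flags a short fragment resembling the SET1 solubility tag between the Strep-tag and the terminator. This is only a partial match in sequence derived from T7 phage, and the catalogue entry does not list it as a tag. Because transcription depends on T7 RNA polymerase, expression requires a lysate or reaction supplied with that polymerase.

The enzyme joins sialic acid and CTP to form CMP-sialic acid, the activated sugar donor used by sialyltransferases. According to the record, the plasmid is meant for in vitro production of NeuA alongside companion pJL1 constructs encoding the sialyltransferases CstI and PdST6, as part of a cell-free bacterial glycosylation platform for building sialylated glycoproteins, including clickable azido-sialoglycoproteins.
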