Features (pLannotate 1.2.2; 8 found; start..end, strand, type, name):
    293..340     -  terminator     T7 terminator: transcription terminator for bacteriophage T7 RNA polymerase
    348..397     -  CDS            SET1 (fragment): solubility-enhancement tag derived from T7 phage gene 10B
    410..432     -  CDS            Strep-Tag II (fragment): peptide that binds Strep-Tactin®, an engineered form of streptavidin
    439..1692    -  CDS            neuA: NEUA_ECOLX - Experimental evidence at protein level: Swiss-Prot protein existence level 1. Catalyzes the formation of CMP-N-acetylneuraminic acid (CMP- NeuNAc), which is essential for the formation of the capsule. From Escherichia coli.
   1700..1722    -  RBS            RBS: efficient ribosome binding site from bacteriophage T7 gene 10 (Olins and Rangwala, 1989)
   1754..1772    -  promoter       T7 promoter: promoter for bacteriophage T7 RNA polymerase
   1800..2388    -  rep_origin     ori: high-copy-number ColE1/pMB1/pBR322/pUC origin of replication
   2510..275     +  CDS            KanR (across the origin): aminoglycoside phosphotransferase; aph(3')-Ia; confers resistance to kanamycin in bacteria or G418 (Geneticin®) in eukaryotes
>Addgene plasmid #199115 | NeuA.pJL1 | addgene full sequence | sequence record 390797 | Addgene NGS Result
AAATGCATAAGCTTTTGCCATTCTCACCGGATTCAGTCGTCACTCATGGTGATTTCTCACTTGATAACCT
TATTTTTGACGAGGGGAAATTAATAGGTTGTATTGATGTTGGACGAGTCGGAATCGCAGACCGATACCAG
GATCTTGCCATCCTATGGAACTGCCTCGGTGAGTTTTCTCCTTCATTACAGAAACGGCTTTTTCAAAAAT
ATGGTATTGATAATCCTGATATGAATAAATTGCAGTTTCATTTGATGCTCGATGAGTTTTTCTAATCAGA
ATTGGCTTTCAGCAAAAAACCCCTCAAGACCCGTTTAGAGGCCCCAAGGGGTTATGCTAGTTATTGCTCA
GCGGTGGCAGCAGCCAACTCAGCTTCCTTTCGGGCTTTGTTAGCAGCCGGTCGACTTATTTTTCGAACTG
CGGATGGCTCCACGCAGATTTAACGATCTCGGCAATTTCGTTTTCCAGAACGGTATAACCATTGCTGTTA
AAGTGCAGGCCATCATAGGTATACATTTTGTTCAGGTTGCCATAGGAATCTTTCAGAACATGATCCAGGC
TGATAAATTTGGCGAAATCCACATTTTCACGCAGATAGCTATTCAGGTCATTGATGATACGATTATCACG
ATCAATACGACCAAAAACAGGCGGAACGCTCAGCAGGTAGATTTTGCTGGCTGCATTCTTTTTTTTGATG
TACTGGCAGGTCTTTTTCAGATACCAAAGGGTATCCTCTTTTTTCCAGTCGCTCACAACAATATCATTGG
TGCCGAAAAAGATAAACACGAATTCGCCAAAATTAACAATGCGCTCTTTCTCGATGATGTACTCGTAATA
TTCTTTGCTGTTGATACCGGCAATACCCAGGTTATTAACTTCGATGTCGTTGATCTTTTTCACGTCCCAA
TAATCAAACAGGCTATGACCAATCAGGGTAATATCGCTCACGCTATCAAATTCGTTGCGTTTTTCGTTGA
TGCGATTATGGATGTTCTGGTACAGAATCTTCTGACGATTTTTCTTCTGCTGAATGGTAATGGCCAGTTC
AAAATCCATGCGATCATCGATATCCAGTGAGCTTTCTTTATCCATGATGTAGGCCAGGCTATAACGACCG
AAAAAATGTTTGGTATGCAGATAATGCTGTTTGTTGGCGATAAAAATGGCACCATTCGGATGATATTCAA
CAATGCTGTTGCGGTTATATTTGCTGTAGTCCAGATCAAAAAAGCTCAGGGTGCTATAATCATCCAGCGG
ACGAATAATCTGGCTCGGTTTATTGCTACGGGTAACGCTAACAACACACTGATACTTTTCCAGGGTCTGA
TACAGTTTCACGGCTTCAATAATATGGGTGCTATCACGAAACGGACTGGTCGGCTGCAGCAGTGCAAAAT
TTTCATAATCGGTATAGATGCTCAGGGCATGTTTGATAAATTCAAAGCTGCTTGCTTTATCGGTTGCCAG
TTCTTCCGGACGCAGCAGAAAATCTGCACCATAGCTTTCGGCAATTGCACCATACTGTTCGCTGTCGGTG
GTAACAATAACTTTTTCAAACATTTCGCTCTGCAGTGCTGCTTCAATGGTATATGCCAGCAGCGGTTTAT
CAATCAGCATCAGTGCATTTTTGTTACGCAGACCTTTGCTACCGCTACGTGCCGGAATAATTGCGATAAT
TTTGGTGCGCATATGTATATCTCCTTCTTAAAGTTAAACAAAATTATTTCTAGAGGGAAACCGTTGTGGT
CTCCCTATAGTGAGTCGTATTAATTTCGCGGGATCGCGTTGCTGGCGTTTTTCCATAGGCTCCGCCCCCC
TGACGAGCATCACAAAAATCGACGCTCAAGTCAGAGGTGGCGAAACCCGACAGGACTATAAAGATACCAG
GCGTTTCCCCCTGGAAGCTCCCTCGTGCGCTCTCCTGTTCCGACCCTGCCGCTTACCGGATACCTGTCCG
CCTTTCTCCCTTCGGGAAGCGTGGCGCTTTCTCATAGCTCACGCTGTAGGTATCTCAGTTCGGTGTAGGT
CGTTCGCTCCAAGCTGGGCTGTGTGCACGAACCCCCCGTTCAGCCCGACCGCTGCGCCTTATCCGGTAAC
TATCGTCTTGAGTCCAACCCGGTAAGACACGACTTATCGCCACTGGCAGCAGCCACTGGTAACAGGATTA
GCAGAGCGAGGTATGTAGGCGGTGCTACAGAGTTCTTGAAGTGGTGGCCTAACTACGGCTACACTAGAAG
AACAGTATTTGGTATCTGCGCTCTGCTGAAGCCAGTTACCTTCGGAAAAAGAGTTGGTAGCTCTTGATCC
GGCAAACAAACCACCGCTGGTAGCGGTGGTTTTTTTGTTTGCAAGCAGCAGATTACGCGCAGAAAAAAAG
GATCTCAAGAAGATCCTTTGATCTCACGTTGTGTCTCAAAATCTCTGATGTTACATTGCACAAGATAAAA
ATATATCATCATGAACAATAAAACTGTCTGCTTACATAAACAGTAATACAAGGGGTGTTATGAGCCATAT
TCAACGGGAAACGTCTTGCTCGAAGCCGCGATTAAATTCCAACATGGATGCTGATTTATATGGGTATAAA
TGGGCTCGCGATAATGTCGGGCAATCAGGTGCGACAATCTATCGATTGTATGGGAAGCCCGATGCGCCAG
AGTTGTTTCTGAAACATGGCAAAGGTAGCGTTGCCAATGATGTTACAGATGAGATGGTCAGACTAAACTG
GCTGACGGAATTTATGCCTCTTCCGACCATCAAGCATTTTATCCGTACTCCTGATGATGCATGGTTACTC
ACCACTGCGATCCCCGGGAAAACAGCATTCCAGGTATTAGAAGAATATCCTGATTCAGGTGAAAATATTG
TTGATGCGCTGGCAGTGTTCCTGCGCCGGTTGCATTCGATTCCTGTTTGTAATTGTCCTTTTAACAGCGA
TCGCGTATTTCGTCTCGCTCAGGCGCAATCACGAATGAATAACGGTTTGGTTGATGCGAGTGATTTTGAT
GACGAGCGTAATGGCTGGCCTGTTGAACAAGTCTGGAAAG
